Addgene plasmid #168233: pMK438 (Stag-3FLAG-P2A-Hygro)
Purpose: C-terminal tagging with Stag-3FLAG
Depositing lab: Masato Kanemaki. Depositing organization: National Institute of Genetics. Publication: Targeted Protein Depletion Using the Auxin-Inducible Degron 2 (AID2) System. Saito Y, Kanemaki MT. Curr Protoc. 2021 Aug;1(8):e219. doi: 10.1002/cpz1.219. PubMed 34370399.
Backbone
  Vector backbone: pBluescript
  Total vector size (bp): 4736
  Vector type: Mammalian Expression, CRISPR
  Selectable markers: Hygromycin
Growth in bacteria
  Bacterial resistance: Ampicillin, 100 μg/mL
  Growth temperature: 37°C
  Growth strain: DH5alpha
  Copy number: High Copy
Gene/Insert
  Gene/Insert name: Stag-3FLAG-P2A-Hygro
  Species: Synthetic
Terms and licenses: Academic/Nonprofit Terms; Industry Terms: Not Available to Industry
How to cite: pMK438 (Stag-3FLAG-P2A-Hygro) was a gift from Masato Kanemaki (Addgene plasmid # 168233 ; http://n2t.net/addgene:168233 ; RRID:Addgene_168233)
