[The description below was written by a language model from this plasmid's Addgene catalogue record and pLannotate feature annotations shown in this document.]
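Description:
pMK438 (Stag-3FLAG-P2A-Hygro) is a 4,736 bp pBluescript-based plasmid that carries a synthetic cassette for C-terminal tagging of genes in mammalian cells, catalogued under the mammalian expression and CRISPR vector types. It is maintained in E. coli at high copy through a ColE1/pUC-type origin and selected with ampicillin via the β-lactamase gene and its promoter. The backbone also retains the usual pBluescript elements: an f1 phage origin, lacZα and lacI fragments, the lac promoter, operator and CAP site, and T7 and T3 promoters flanking the cloning region.

The payload lies between the T7 and T3 promoters and reads in one direction: an S-tag (an affinity and epitope tag derived from ribonuclease A), a 3xFLAG epitope, and then a hygromycin resistance coding sequence, followed by the mouse PGK polyadenylation signal and a single annotated loxP site. The construct name indicates a P2A self-cleaving peptide between the tags and HygR; it was not called by the annotation software, but an unannotated gap between 3xFLAG and HygR is where it would be expected. No mammalian promoter is annotated upstream of the cassette, which suggests a design in which the tag and marker are expressed only after in-frame insertion at the 3′ end of an endogenous gene. The target's own promoter would then drive a single transcript, with P2A separating the tagged protein from the hygromycin resistance enzyme.

The record does not list homology arms, so the plasmid is probably a cassette source or template for building locus-specific donors for CRISPR-assisted knock-in. Hygromycin selection would enrich for correctly integrated clones. The associated publication concerns the auxin-inducible degron 2 system, although this cassette itself contains no degron.
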