Features (pLannotate 1.2.2; 16 found; start..end, strand, type, name):
    457..612     -  CDS            lacZα (fragment): LacZα fragment of β-galactosidase; lacZ fragment
    620..638     +  promoter       T7 promoter: promoter for bacteriophage T7 RNA polymerase
    674..715     +  CDS            S-Tag (fragment): affinity and epitope tag derived from pancreatic ribonuclease A
    728..793     +  CDS            3xFLAG: three tandem FLAG® epitope tags, followed by an enterokinase cleavage site
    877..1897    +  CDS            HygR (fragment): aminoglycoside phosphotransferase from E. coli; aph(4)-Ia; confers resistance to hygromycin
   1981..2433    +  polyA_signal   PGK poly(A) signal: mouse phosphoglycerate kinase 1 polyadenylation signal
   2460..2493    -  protein_bind   loxP: Cre-mediated recombination occurs in the 8-bp core sequence (GCATACAT). Cre recombinase
   2542..2560    -  promoter       T3 promoter: promoter for bacteriophage T3 RNA polymerase
   2605..2621    -  protein_bind   lac operator: The lac repressor binds to the lac operator to inhibit transcription in E. coli. This inhibition can be relieved by adding lactose or isopropyl-β-D-thiogalactopyranoside (IPTG). lac repressor encoded by lacI
   2629..2659    -  promoter       lac promoter: promoter for the E. coli lac operon
   2674..2695    -  protein_bind   CAP binding site: CAP binding activates transcription in the presence of cAMP. E. coli catabolite activator protein
   2708..2800    -  CDS            lacI (fragment): lac repressor; lacI; The lac repressor binds to the lac operator to inhibit transcription in E. coli. This inhibition can be relieved by adding lactose or isopropyl-β-D-thiogalactopyranoside (IPTG).
   2983..3571    -  rep_origin     ori: high-copy-number ColE1/pMB1/pBR322/pUC origin of replication
   3742..4602    -  CDS            AmpR: β-lactamase; bla; confers resistance to ampicillin, carbenicillin, and related antibiotics
   4603..4694    -  promoter       AmpR promoter: bla
   4734..426     +  rep_origin     f1 ori (across the origin) (sequence partly withheld): f1 bacteriophage origin of replication; arrow indicates direction of (+) strand synthesis
>Addgene plasmid #168233 | pMK438 (Stag-3FLAG-P2A-Hygro) | addgene full sequence | sequence record 331860 | Addgene NGS Result
[121 nt withheld, positions 1-121]
C
[91 nt withheld, positions 123-213]
A
[49 nt withheld, positions 215-263]
CCTTTGACGTTGGAGTCCACGTTCTTT
[37 nt withheld, positions 291-327]
ACCCTATCTCGGTCTATTCTTTTGATTTATAAGGGATTTTGCCGATTTCGGCCTATTGGTTAAAAAATGA
GCTGATTTAACAAAAATTTAACGCGAATTTTAACAAAATATTAACGCTTACAATTTCCATTCGCCATTCA
GGCTGCGCAACTGTTGGGAAGGGCGATCGGTGCGGGCCTCTTCGCTATTACGCCAGCTGGCGAAAGGGGG
ATGTGCTGCAAGGCGATTAAGTTGGGTAACGCCAGGGTTTTCCCAGTCACGACGTTGTAAAACGACGGCC
AGTGAGCGCGCGTAATACGACTCACTATAGGGCGAATTGGAGCTCGGATCCGGTGCAGGCGCCAAGGAAA
CCGCCGCTGCAAAATTCGAACGCCAGCACATGGACAGCCGATCCCGGGCTGACTACAAAGACCATGACGG
TGATTATAAAGATCATGACATCGACTACAAGGATGACGATGACAAGACGCGTGCTACTAACTTCAGCCTG
CTGAAGCAGGCTGGAGACGTGGAGGAGAACCCTGGACCTCTCGAGATGGATAGATCCGGAAAGCCTGAAC
TCACCGCGACGTCTGTCGAGAAGTTTCTGATCGAAAAGTTCGACAGCGTCTCCGACCTGATGCAGCTCTC
GGAGGGCGAAGAATCTCGTGCTTTCAGCTTCGATGTAGGAGGGCGTGGATATGTCCTGCGGGTAAATAGC
TGCGCCGATGGTTTCTACAAAGATCGTTATGTTTATCGGCACTTTGCATCGGCCGCGCTCCCGATTCCGG
AAGTGCTTGACATTGGGGAATTCAGCGAGAGCCTGACCTATTGCATCTCCCGCCGTGCACAGGGTGTCAC
GTTGCAAGACCTGCCTGAAACCGAACTGCCCGCTGTTCTGCAGCCGGTCGCGGAGGCCATGGATGCGATC
GCTGCGGCCGATCTTAGCCAGACGAGCGGGTTCGGCCCATTCGGACCGCAAGGAATCGGTCAATACACTA
CATGGCGTGATTTCATATGCGCGATTGCTGATCCCCATGTGTATCACTGGCAAACTGTGATGGACGACAC
CGTCAGTGCGTCCGTCGCGCAGGCTCTCGATGAGCTGATGCTTTGGGCCGAGGACTGCCCCGAAGTCCGG
CACCTCGTGCACGCGGATTTCGGCTCCAACAATGTCCTGACGGACAATGGCCGCATAACAGCGGTCATTG
ACTGGAGCGAGGCGATGTTCGGGGATTCCCAATACGAGGTCGCCAACATCTTCTTCTGGAGGCCGTGGTT
GGCTTGTATGGAGCAGCAGACGCGCTACTTCGAGCGGAGGCATCCGGAGCTTGCAGGATCGCCGCGGCTC
CGGGCGTATATGCTCCGCATTGGTCTTGACCAACTCTATCAGAGCTTGGTTGACGGCAATTTCGATGATG
CAGCTTGGGCGCAGGGTCGATGCGACGCAATCGTCCGATCCGGAGCCGGGACTGTCGGGCGTACACAAAT
CGCCCGCAGAAGCGCGGCCGTCTGGACCGATGGCTGTGTAGAAGTACTCGCCGATAGTGGAAACCGACGC
CCCAGCACTCGTCCGAGGGCAAAGGAATAGGCTAGCCGCCCGCCCCACGACCCGCAGCGCCCGACCGAAA
GGAGCGCACGACCCCATGCATCGATGATATCAGATCCCCGGGATGCAGAAATTGATGATCTATTAAACAA
TAAAGATGTCCACTAAAATGGAAGTTTTTCCTGTCATACTTTGTTAAGAAGGGTGAGAACAGAGTACCTA
CATTTTGAATGGAAGGATTGGAGCTACGGGGGTGGGGGTGGGGTGGGATTAGATAAATGCCTGCTCTTTA
CTGAAGGCTCTTTACTATTGCTTTATGATAATGTTTCATAGTTGGATATCATAATTTAAACAAGCAAAAC
CAAATTAAGGGCCAGCTCATTCCTCCCACTCATGATCTATAGATCTATAGATCTCTCGTGGGATCATTGT
TTTTCTCTTGATTCCCACTTTGTGGTTCTAAGTACTGTGGTTTCCAAATGTGTCAGTTTCATAGCCTGAA
GAACGAGATCAGCAGCCTCTGTTCCACATACACTTCATTCTCAGTATTGTTTTGCCAAGTTCTAATTCCA
TCAGAAGCTGGTCGAGATCCGGAACCCTTAATATAACTTCGTATAATGTATGCTATACGAAGTTATTAGG
TCCCTCGAAGAGGTTCACTAGGATCCGGTACCCAGCTTTTGTTCCCTTTAGTGAGGGTTAATTGCGCGCT
TGGCGTAATCATGGTCATAGCTGTTTCCTGTGTGAAATTGTTATCCGCTCACAATTCCACACAACATACG
AGCCGGAAGCATAAAGTGTAAAGCCTGGGGTGCCTAATGAGTGAGCTAACTCACATTAATTGCGTTGCGC
TCACTGCCCGCTTTCCAGTCGGGAAACCTGTCGTGCCAGCTGCATTAATGAATCGGCCAACGCGCGGGGA
GAGGCGGTTTGCGTATTGGGCGCTCTTCCGCTTCCTCGCTCACTGACTCGCTGCGCTCGGTCGTTCGGCT
GCGGCGAGCGGTATCAGCTCACTCAAAGGCGGTAATACGGTTATCCACAGAATCAGGGGATAACGCAGGA
AAGAACATGTGAGCAAAAGGCCAGCAAAAGGCCAGGAACCGTAAAAAGGCCGCGTTGCTGGCGTTTTTCC
ATAGGCTCCGCCCCCCTGACGAGCATCACAAAAATCGACGCTCAAGTCAGAGGTGGCGAAACCCGACAGG
ACTATAAAGATACCAGGCGTTTCCCCCTGGAAGCTCCCTCGTGCGCTCTCCTGTTCCGACCCTGCCGCTT
ACCGGATACCTGTCCGCCTTTCTCCCTTCGGGAAGCGTGGCGCTTTCTCATAGCTCACGCTGTAGGTATC
TCAGTTCGGTGTAGGTCGTTCGCTCCAAGCTGGGCTGTGTGCACGAACCCCCCGTTCAGCCCGACCGCTG
CGCCTTATCCGGTAACTATCGTCTTGAGTCCAACCCGGTAAGACACGACTTATCGCCACTGGCAGCAGCC
ACTGGTAACAGGATTAGCAGAGCGAGGTATGTAGGCGGTGCTACAGAGTTCTTGAAGTGGTGGCCTAACT
ACGGCTACACTAGAAGAACAGTATTTGGTATCTGCGCTCTGCTGAAGCCAGTTACCTTCGGAAAAAGAGT
TGGTAGCTCTTGATCCGGCAAACAAACCACCGCTGGTAGCGGTGGTTTTTTTGTTTGCAAGCAGCAGATT
ACGCGCAGAAAAAAAGGATCTCAAGAAGATCCTTTGATCTTTTCTACGGGGTCTGACGCTCAGTGGAACG
AAAACTCACGTTAAGGGATTTTGGTCATGAGATTATCAAAAAGGATCTTCACCTAGATCCTTTTAAATTA
AAAATGAAGTTTTAAATCAATCTAAAGTATATATGAGTAAACTTGGTCTGACAGTTACCAATGCTTAATC
AGTGAGGCACCTATCTCAGCGATCTGTCTATTTCGTTCATCCATAGTTGCCTGACTCCCCGTCGTGTAGA
TAACTACGATACGGGAGGGCTTACCATCTGGCCCCAGTGCTGCAATGATACCGCGAGACCCACGCTCACC
GGCTCCAGATTTATCAGCAATAAACCAGCCAGCCGGAAGGGCCGAGCGCAGAAGTGGTCCTGCAACTTTA
TCCGCCTCCATCCAGTCTATTAATTGTTGCCGGGAAGCTAGAGTAAGTAGTTCGCCAGTTAATAGTTTGC
GCAACGTTGTTGCCATTGCTACAGGCATCGTGGTGTCACGCTCGTCGTTTGGTATGGCTTCATTCAGCTC
CGGTTCCCAACGATCAAGGCGAGTTACATGATCCCCCATGTTGTGCAAAAAAGCGGTTAGCTCCTTCGGT
CCTCCGATCGTTGTCAGAAGTAAGTTGGCCGCAGTGTTATCACTCATGGTTATGGCAGCACTGCATAATT
CTCTTACTGTCATGCCATCCGTAAGATGCTTTTCTGTGACTGGTGAGTACTCAACCAAGTCATTCTGAGA
ATAGTGTATGCGGCGACCGAGTTGCTCTTGCCCGGCGTCAATACGGGATAATACCGCGCCACATAGCAGA
ACTTTAAAAGTGCTCATCATTGGAAAACGTTCTTCGGGGCGAAAACTCTCAAGGATCTTACCGCTGTTGA
GATCCAGTTCGATGTAACCCACTCGTGCACCCAACTGATCTTCAGCATCTTTTACTTTCACCAGCGTTTC
TGGGTGAGCAAAAACAGGAAGGCAAAATGCCGCAAAAAAGGGAATAAGGGCGACACGGAAATGTTGAATA
CTCATACTCTTCCTTTTTCAATATTATTGAAGCATTTATCAGGGTTATTGTCTCATGAGCGGATACATAT
TTGAATGTATTTAGAAAAATAAACAAATAGAGGTTCCGCGCACATTTCCCCGAAAAGTGCCACCTGACG
